>Addgene plasmid #74345 | pISH-Dlx6 | addgene full sequence | sequence record 146359 | Addgene assembled sequence
GGGCGAATTGGGCCCGACGTCGCATGCTCCCGGCCGCCATGGCGGCCGCGGGAATTCGATTAAACGACAG
GGATCGAAAACGGGGAAATCAGGTTCAACGGAAAGGGGAAAAAGATTCGGAAGCCTCGGACCATTTATTC
CAGCCTGCAGCTCCAGGCTTTAAACCATCGCTTTCAGCAGACTCAATACCTGGCCCTTCCCGAGAGAGCC
GAACTGGCTGCTTCCTTAGGACTGACACAAACACAGGTGAAGATATGGTTTCAGAATAAGCGCTCTAAGT
TTAAGAAATTGCTGAAGCAGGGTAGTAACCCACACGAGAGTGACCCCCTCCCGGGTTCAGCAGCCCTGTC
ACCACGATCACCAGCCCTGCCTCCAGTGTGGGACGTTTCTGCCTCTGCCAAGGGCGTCAGTATGCCTCCC
AACAGCTACATGCCGGGGTATTCACACTGGTATTCCTCACCACACCAGGACACCATGCAGAGACCACAGA
TGATGTGACTTCTCTGAGCGAAATCACTAGTGAATTCGCGGCCGCCTGCAGGTCGACCATATGGGAGAGC
TCCCAACGCGTTGGATGCATAGCTTGAGTATTCTATAGTGTCACCTAAATAGCTTGGCGTAATCATGGTC
ATAGCTGTTTCCTGTGTGAAATTGTTATCCGCTCACAATTCCACACAACATACGAGCCGGAAGCATAAAG
TGTAAAGCCTGGGGTGCCTAATGAGTGAGCTAACTCACATTAATTGCGTTGCGCTCACTGCCCGCTTTCC
AGTCGGGAAACCTGTCGTGCCAGCTGCATTAATGAATCGGCCAACGCGCGGGGAGAGGCGGTTTGCGTAT
TGGGCGCTCTTCCGCTTCCTCGCTCACTGACTCGCTGCGCTCGGTCGTTCGGCTGCGGCGAGCGGTATCA
GCTCACTCAAAGGCGGTAATACGGTTATCCACAGAATCAGGGGATAACGCAGGAAAGAACATGTGAGCAA
AAGGCCAGCAAAAGGCCAGGAACCGTAAAAAGGCCGCGTTGCTGGCGTTTTTCCATAGGCTCCGCCCCCC
TGACGAGCATCACAAAAATCGACGCTCAAGTCAGAGGTGGCGAAACCCGACAGGACTATAAAGATACCAG
GCGTTTCCCCCTGGAAGCTCCCTCGTGCGCTCTCCTGTTCCGACCCTGCCGCTTACCGGATACCTGTCCG
CCTTTCTCCCTTCGGGAAGCGTGGCGCTTTCTCATAGCTCACGCTGTAGGTATCTCAGTTCGGTGTAGGT
CGTTCGCTCCAAGCTGGGCTGTGTGCACGAACCCCCCGTTCAGCCCGACCGCTGCGCCTTATCCGGTAAC
TATCGTCTTGAGTCCAACCCGGTAAGACACGACTTATCGCCACTGGCAGCAGCCACTGGTAACAGGATTA
GCAGAGCGAGGTATGTAGGCGGTGCTACAGAGTTCTTGAAGTGGTGGCCTAACTACGGCTACACTAGAAG
AACAGTATTTGGTATCTGCGCTCTGCTGAAGCCAGTTACCTTCGGAAAAAGAGTTGGTAGCTCTTGATCC
GGCAAACAAACCACCGCTGGTAGCGGTGGTTTTTTTGTTTGCAAGCAGCAGATTACGCGCAGAAAAAAAG
GATCTCAAGAAGATCCTTTGATCTTTTCTACGGGGTCTGACGCTCAGTGGAACGAAAACTCACGTTAAGG
GATTTTGGTCATGAGATTATCAAAAAGGATCTTCACCTAGATCCTTTTAAATTAAAAATGAAGTTTTAAA
TCAATCTAAAGTATATATGAGTAAACTTGGTCTGACAGTTACCAATGCTTAATCAGTGAGGCACCTATCT
CAGCGATCTGTCTATTTCGTTCATCCATAGTTGCCTGACTCCCCGTCGTGTAGATAACTACGATACGGGA
GGGCTTACCATCTGGCCCCAGTGCTGCAATGATACCGCGAGACCCACGCTCACCGGCTCCAGATTTATCA
GCAATAAACCAGCCAGCCGGAAGGGCCGAGCGCAGAAGTGGTCCTGCAACTTTATCCGCCTCCATCCAGT
CTATTAATTGTTGCCGGGAAGCTAGAGTAAGTAGTTCGCCAGTTAATAGTTTGCGCAACGTTGTTGCCAT
TGCTACAGGCATCGTGGTGTCACGCTCGTCGTTTGGTATGGCTTCATTCAGCTCCGGTTCCCAACGATCA
AGGCGAGTTACATGATCCCCCATGTTGTGCAAAAAAGCGGTTAGCTCCTTCGGTCCTCCGATCGTTGTCA
GAAGTAAGTTGGCCGCAGTGTTATCACTCATGGTTATGGCAGCACTGCATAATTCTCTTACTGTCATGCC
ATCCGTAAGATGCTTTTCTGTGACTGGTGAGTACTCAACCAAGTCATTCTGAGAATAGTGTATGCGGCGA
CCGAGTTGCTCTTGCCCGGCGTCAATACGGGATAATACCGCGCCACATAGCAGAACTTTAAAAGTGCTCA
TCATTGGAAAACGTTCTTCGGGGCGAAAACTCTCAAGGATCTTACCGCTGTTGAGATCCAGTTCGATGTA
ACCCACTCGTGCACCCAACTGATCTTCAGCATCTTTTACTTTCACCAGCGTTTCTGGGTGAGCAAAAACA
GGAAGGCAAAATGCCGCAAAAAAGGGAATAAGGGCGACACGGAAATGTTGAATACTCATACTCTTCCTTT
TTCAATATTATTGAAGCATTTATCAGGGTTATTGTCTCATGAGCGGATACATATTTGAATGTATTTAGAA
AAATAAACAAATAGGGGTTCCGCGCACATTTCCCCGAAAAGTGCCACCTGATGCGGTGTGAAATACCGCA
CAGATGCGTAAGGAGAAAATACCGCATCAGGAAATTGTAAGCGTTAATATTTTGTTAAAATTCGCGTTAA
ATTTTTGTTAAATCAGCTCATTTTTTAACCAATAGGCCGAAATCGGCAAAATCCCTTATAAATCAAAAGA
ATAGACCGAGATAGGGT
[37 nt withheld, positions 2958-2994]
AAAGAACGTGGACTCCAACGTCAAAGG
[49 nt withheld, positions 3022-3070]
T
[91 nt withheld, positions 3072-3162]
G
[124 nt withheld, positions 3164-3287]
CCATTCGCCATTCAGGCTGCGCAACTGTTGGGAAGGGCGATCGGTGCGGGCCTCTTCGCTATTACGCCAG
CTGGCGAAAGGGGGATGTGCTGCAAGGCGATTAAGTTGGGTAACGCCAGGGTTTTCCCAGTCACGACGTT
GTAAAACGACGGCCAGTGAATTGTAATACGACTCACTATA
Features (pLannotate 1.2.2; 14 found; start..end, strand, type, name):
     64..495     +  CDS            Dlx6 (fragment): DLX6_MOUSE - Experimental evidence at transcript level: Swiss-Prot protein existence level 2. From Mus musculus (Mouse).
    518..580     -  CDS            VESPI_VESMG (fragment): Experimental evidence at protein level: Swiss-Prot protein existence level 1. Shows contractile activity on isolated ileum smooth muscle. From Vespa magnifica (Hornet).
    592..610     -  promoter       SP6 promoter: promoter for bacteriophage SP6 RNA polymerase
    652..668     -  protein_bind   lac operator: The lac repressor binds to the lac operator to inhibit transcription in E. coli. This inhibition can be relieved by adding lactose or isopropyl-β-D-thiogalactopyranoside (IPTG). lac repressor encoded by lacI
    676..706     -  promoter       lac promoter: promoter for the E. coli lac operon
    721..742     -  protein_bind   CAP binding site: CAP binding activates transcription in the presence of cAMP. E. coli catabolite activator protein
    755..847     -  CDS            lacI (fragment): lac repressor; lacI; The lac repressor binds to the lac operator to inhibit transcription in E. coli. This inhibition can be relieved by adding lactose or isopropyl-β-D-thiogalactopyranoside (IPTG).
   1030..1618    -  rep_origin     ori: high-copy-number ColE1/pMB1/pBR322/pUC origin of replication
   1789..2649    -  CDS            AmpR: β-lactamase; bla; confers resistance to ampicillin, carbenicillin, and related antibiotics
   2650..2754    -  promoter       AmpR promoter: bla
   2781..2831    +  misc_feature   bom (fragment): basis of mobility region from pBR322
   2859..3287    -  rep_origin     f1 ori (sequence partly withheld): f1 bacteriophage origin of replication; arrow indicates direction of (+) strand synthesis
   3291..3448    -  CDS            lacZα (fragment): LacZα fragment of β-galactosidase; lacZ fragment
   3451..2       +  promoter       T7 promoter (across the origin): promoter for bacteriophage T7 RNA polymerase
