[The description below was written by a language model from this plasmid's Addgene catalogue record and pLannotate feature annotations shown in this document.]
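Description:
pISH-Dlx6 is a bacterial cloning plasmid built on the pGEM-T Easy backbone and intended solely as a template for in vitro transcription of riboprobes, not for gene expression in cells. It is maintained in E. coli at high copy through a ColE1/pUC-type origin and selected with ampicillin via the β-lactamase gene and its native promoter. The backbone also carries an f1 phage origin, which allows single-stranded DNA production, along with remnants of the lac promoter/operator and lacZα region that normally support blue/white screening in this vector family. The insert interrupts that region. A short annotated match to a hornet peptide between the insert and the SP6 promoter is most likely a spurious hit within polylinker sequence rather than a real functional element.

The payload is a fragment of about 450 bp from mouse distal-less homeobox 6 (Dlx6), annotated as a partial coding sequence, so it does not encode the full protein. It sits between opposing bacteriophage promoters. T7 lies upstream and reads in the same direction as the Dlx6 fragment, while SP6 lies downstream and reads back toward it. Transcription from SP6 therefore yields RNA complementary to the Dlx6 mRNA, and the depositor notes that linearisation with NcoI followed by SP6 RNA polymerase gives the antisense probe. T7 transcription would be expected to give the sense strand, commonly used as a control, though the record does not say so. The plasmid was deposited in connection with a study of homeobox gene expression in the mouse olfactory epithelium, where such probes detect Dlx6 transcripts by in situ hybridisation. The cloning method is not recorded.
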