Addgene plasmid #74345: pISH-Dlx6
Purpose: Use to synthesize riboprobes for in situ hybridization (ISH) probe for Dlx6. Not for gene expression.
Depositing lab: Peter Mombaerts. Depositing organization: Max Planck Research Unit for Neurogenetics. Publication: Expression of homeobox genes in the mouse olfactory epithelium. Parrilla M, Chang I, Degl'Innocenti A, Omura M. J Comp Neurol. 2016 Oct 1;524(14):2713-39. doi: 10.1002/cne.24051. Epub 2016 Jun 19. PubMed 27243442.
Backbone
  Vector backbone: pGEM-T easy
  Backbone manufacturer: Promega
  Backbone size w/o insert (bp): 3015
Growth in bacteria
  Bacterial resistance: Ampicillin, 100 μg/mL
  Growth temperature: 37°C
  Growth strain: DH5alpha
  Copy number: High Copy
Gene/Insert
  Gene/Insert name: distal-less homeobox 6 (alt name: Dlx6)
  Species: M. musculus (mouse)
  Insert size (bp): 450
  GenBank ID: NM_010057.2
  Entrez Gene: Dlx6
  Cloning method: Unknown
  Sequencing primers: 5′ T7; 3′ SP6
Terms and licenses: Academic/Nonprofit Terms; Industry Terms: Not Available to Industry
Depositor comments: NcoI digestion and SP6 RNA polymerase for antisense probe
How to cite: pISH-Dlx6 was a gift from Peter Mombaerts (Addgene plasmid # 74345 ; http://n2t.net/addgene:74345 ; RRID:Addgene_74345)
