>Addgene plasmid #74345 | pISH-Dlx6 | depositor partial sequence | sequence record 140221 | insert
AAACGACAGGGATCGAAAACGGGGAAATCAGGTTCAACGGAAAGGGGAAAAAGATTCGGAAGCCTCGGAC
CATTTATTCCAGCCTGCAGCTCCAGGCTTTAAACCATCGCTTTCAGCAGACTCAATACCTGGCCCTTCCC
GAGAGAGCCGAACTGGCTGCTTCCTTAGGACTGACACAAACACAGGTGAAGATATGGTTTCAGAATAAGC
GCTCTAAGTTTAAGAAATTGCTGAAGCAGGGTAGTAACCCACACGAGAGTGACCCCCTCCCGGGTTCAGC
AGCCCTGTCACCACGATCACCAGCCCTGCCTCCAGTGTGGGACGTTTCTGCCTCTGCCAAGGGCGTCAGT
ATGCCTCCCAACAGCTACATGCCGGGGTATTCACACTGGTATTCCTCACCACACCAGGACACCATGCAGA
GACCACAGATGATGTGACTTCTCTGAGCGA
