>Addgene plasmid #74345 | pISH-Dlx6 | addgene partial sequence | sequence record 141832 | T7 5'-TAATACGACTCACTATAGGG-3'
CGGCCGCGGGAATTCGATTAAACGACAGGGATCGAAAACGGGGAAATCAGGTTCAACGGAAAGGGGAAAA
AGATTCGGAAGCCTCGGACCATTTATTCCAGCCTGCAGCTCCAGGCTTTAAACCATCGCTTTCAGCAGAC
TCAATACCTGGCCCTTCCCGAGAGAGCCGAACTGGCTGCTTCCTTAGGACTGACACAAACACAGGTGAAG
ATATGGTTTCAGAATAAGCGCTCTAAGTTTAAGAAATTGCTGAAGCAGGGTAGTAACCCACACGAGAGTG
ACCCCCTCCCGGGTTCAGCAGCCCTGTCACCACGATCACCAGCCCTGCCTCCAGTGTGGGACGTTTCTGC
CTCTGCCAAGGGCGTCAGTATGCCTCCCAACAGCTACATGCCGGGGTATTCACACTGGTATTCCTCACCA
CACCAGGACACCATGCAGAGACCACAGATGATGTGACTTCTCTGAGCGAAATCACTAGTGAATTCGCGGC
CGCCTGCAGGTCGACCATATGGGAGAGCTCCCAACGCGTTGGATGCATAGCTTGAGTATTCTATAGTGTC
ACCTAAATAGCTTGGCGTAATCATGGTCATAGCTGTTTCCTGTGTGAAATTGTTATCCGCTCACAATTCC
ACACAACATACGAGCCGGAAGCATAAAGTGTAAAGCCTGGGGTGCCTAATGAGTGAGCTAACTCACATTA
ATTGCGTTGCGCTCACTGCCCGCTTTCCAGTCGGGAAACCTGTCGTGCCAGCTGCATTAATGAATCGGCC
AACGCGCGGGGAGAGGCGGTTTGCGTATTGGGCGCTCTTCCGCTTCCTCGCTCACTGACTCGCTGCGCTC
GGTCGTTCGGCTGCGGCGAGCGGTTTCAGCTCACTCAAA
