>Addgene plasmid #74345 | pISH-Dlx6 | addgene partial sequence | sequence record 141833 | SP6 5'-ATTTAGGTGACACTATAG-3'
CCATATGGTCGACCTGCAGGCGGCCGCGAATTCACTAGTGATTTCGCTCAGAGAAGTCACATCATCTGTG
GTCTCTGCATGGTGTCCTGGTGTGGTGAGGAATACCAGTGTGAATACCCCGGCATGTAGCTGTTGGGAGG
CATACTGACGCCCTTGGCAGAGGCAGAAACGTCCCACACTGGAGGCAGGGCTGGTGATCGTGGTGACAGG
GCTGCTGAACCCGGGAGGGGGTCACTCTCGTGTGGGTTACTACCCTGCTTCAGCAATTTCTTAAACTTAG
AGCGCTTATTCTGAAACCATATCTTCACCTGTGTTTGTGTCAGTCCTAAGGAAGCAGCCAGTTCGGCTCT
CTCGGGAAGGGCCAGGTATTGAGTCTGCTGAAAGCGATGGTTTAAAGCCTGGAGCTGCAGGCTGGAATAA
ATGGTCCGAGGCTTCCGAATCTTTTTCCCCTTTCCGTTGAACCTGATTTCCCCGTTTTCGATCCCTGTCG
TTTAATCGAATTCCCGCGGCCGCCATGGCGGCCGGGAGCATGCGACGTCGGGCCCAATTCGCCCTATAGT
GAGTCGTATTACAATTCACTGGCCGTCGTTTTACAACGTCGTGACTGGGAAAACCCTGGCGTTACCCAAC
TTAATCGCCTTGCAGCACATCCCCCTTTCGCCAGCTGGCGTAATAGCGAAGAGGCCCGCACCGATCGCCC
TTCCCAACAGTTGCGCAGCCTGAATGGCGAATGG
[124 nt withheld, positions 735-858]
C
[41 nt withheld, positions 860-900]
